>Addgene plasmid #245576 | pICSL50002 | addgene full sequence | sequence record 495570 | Addgene NGS Result
GGTCTCATTCGAACGCGGCTATTAGATCAATGGACAAGCAGAAGAACGGCATCAAGGCCAACTTCAAGAT
CCGCCACAACATCGAGGACGGCGGCGTGCAGCTCGCCGACCACTACCAGCAGAACACCCCCATCGGCGAC
GGCCCCGTGCTGCTGCCCGACAACCACTACCTGAGCTACCAGTCCGCCCTGAGCAAAGACCCCAACGAGA
AGCGCGATCACATGGTCCTGCTGGAGTTCGTGACCGCCGCCGGGATCACTCTCGGCATGGACGAGCTGTA
CAAGTGAGCTTTGAGACCACGTGGCTCTTCAGTGGACGAAAGGGCCTCGTGATACGCCTATTTTTATAGG
TTAATGTCATGATAATAATGGTTTCTTAGACGTCAGGTGGCACTTTTCGGGGAAATGTGCGCGGAACCCC
TATTTGTTTATTTTTCTAAATACATTCAAATATGTATCCGCTCATGAGACAATAACCCTGATAAATGCTT
CAATAATATTGAAAAAGGAAGAGTATGCGCTCACGCAACTGGTCCAGAACCTTGACCGAACGCAGCGGTG
GTAACGGCGCAGTGGCGGTTTTCATGGCTTGTTATGACTGTTTTTTTTTGGGGTACAGTCTATGCCTCGG
GCATCCAAGCAGCAAGCGCGTTACGCCGTGGGTCGATGTTTGATGTTATGGAGCAGCAACGATGTTACGC
AGCAGGGCAGTCGCCCTAAAACAAAGTTAAACATCATGAGGGAAGCGGTGATCGCCGAAGTATCGACTCA
ACTATCAGAGGTAGTTGGCGTCATCGAGCGCCATCTCGAACCGACGTTGCTGGCCGTACATTTGTACGGC
TCCGCAGTGGATGGCGGCCTGAAGCCACACAGCGATATTGATTTGCTGGTTACGGTGACCGTAAGGCTTG
ATGAAACAACGCGGCGAGCTTTGATCAACGACCTTTTGGAAACTTCGGCTTCCCCTGGAGAGAGCGAGAT
TCTCCGCGCTGTAGAAGTCACCATTGTTGTGCACGACGACATCATTCCGTGGCGTTATCCAGCTAAGCGC
GAACTGCAATTTGGAGAATGGCAGCGCAATGACATTCTTGCAGGTATCTTCGAGCCAGCCACGATCGACA
TTGATCTGGCTATCTTGCTGACAAAAGCAAGAGAACATAGCGTTGCCTTGGTAGGTCCAGCGGCGGAGGA
ACTCTTTGATCCGGTTCCTGAACAGGATCTATTTGAGGCGCTAAATGAAACCTTAACGCTATGGAACTCG
CCGCCCGACTGGGCTGGCGATGAGCGAAATGTAGTGCTTACGTTGTCCCGCATTTGGTACAGCGCAGTAA
CCGGCAAAATCGCGCCGAAGGATGTCGCTGCCGACTGGGCAATGGAGCGCCTGCCGGCCCAGTATCAGCC
CGTCATACTTGAAGCTAGACAGGCTTATCTTGGACAAGAAGAAGATCGCTTGGCCTCGCGCGCAGATCAG
TTGGAAGAATTTGTCCATTACGTAAAAGGCGAGATCACCAAGGTAGTCGGCAAATAACTGTCAGACCAAG
TTTACTCATATATACTTTAGATTGATTTAAAACTTCATTTTTAATTTAAAAGGATCTAGGTGAAGATCCT
TTTTGATAATCTCATGACCAAAATCCCTTAACGTGAGTTTTCGTTCCACTGAGCGTCAGACCCCGTAGAA
AAGATCAAAGGATCTTCTTGAGATCCTTTTTTTCTGCGCGTAATCTGCTGCTTGCAAACAAAAAAACCAC
CGCTACCAGCGGTGGTTTGTTTGCCGGATCAAGAGCTACCAACTCTTTTTCCGAAGGTAACTGGCTTCAG
CAGAGCGCAGATACCAAATACTGTTCTTCTAGTGTAGCCGTAGTTAGGCCACCACTTCAAGAACTCTGTA
GCACCGCCTACATACCTCGCTCTGCTAATCCTGTTACCAGTGGCTGCTGCCAGTGGCGATAAGTCGTGTC
TTACCGGGTTGGACTCAAGACGATAGTTACCGGATAAGGCGCAGCGGTCGGGCTGAACGGGGGGTTCGTG
CACACAGCCCAGCTTGGAGCGAACGACCTACACCGAACTGAGATACCTACAGCGTGAGCTATGAGAAAGC
GCCACGCTTCCCGAAGGGAGAAAGGCGGACAGGTATCCGGTAAGCGGCAGGGTCGGAACAGGAGAGCGCA
CGAGGGAGCTTCCAGGGGGAAACGCCTGGTATCTTTATAGTCCTGTCGGGTTTCGCCACCTCTGACTTGA
GCGTCGATTTTTGTGATGCTCGTCAGGGGGGCGGAGCCTATGGAAAAACGCCAGCAACGCGGCCTTTTTA
CGGTTCCTGGCCTTTTGCTGGCCTTTTGCTCACATGTTCTTTCCTGCGTTATCCCCTGATTCTGTGGATA
ACCGTATTACCGCCTTTGAGTGAGCTGATACCGCTCGCCGCAGCCGAACGACCGAGCGCAGCGAGTCAGT
GAGCGAGGAAGCGGAAGAGCGCCCAATACGCAAACCGCCTCTCCCCGCGCGTTGGCCGATTCATTAATCA
CTGT
Features (pLannotate 1.2.2; 7 found; start..end, strand, type, name):
     33..284     +  CDS            VC155: C-terminal fragment of mVenus for use in bimolecular fluorescence complementation (BiFC) (Kodama and Hu, 2010)
    410..514     +  promoter       AmpR promoter: bla
    505..585     -  CDS            int (fragment): INT2_ECOLX - Protein inferred from homology: Swiss-Prot protein existence level 3. Putative integrase believed to be involved in the insertion of antibiotic resistance genes into plasmids and transposons. From Escherichia coli.
    673..729     +  CDS            GmR (fragment): gentamycin acetyltransferase; aacC1; confers resistance to gentamycin
    736..1524    +  CDS            aadA: S3AD_ECOLX - Experimental evidence at protein level: Swiss-Prot protein existence level 1. Mediates bacterial resistance to the antibiotics streptomycin and spectinomycin. From Escherichia coli.
   1698..2286    +  rep_origin     ori: high-copy-number ColE1/pMB1/pBR322/pUC origin of replication
   2469..2518    +  CDS            lacI (fragment): lac repressor; lacI; The lac repressor binds to the lac operator to inhibit transcription in E. coli. This inhibition can be relieved by adding lactose or isopropyl-β-D-thiogalactopyranoside (IPTG).
