[The description below was written by a language model from this plasmid's Addgene catalogue record and pLannotate feature annotations shown in this document.]
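Description:
pICSL50002 is a Level 0 Golden Gate part plasmid in the MoClo syntax, built on the small pICSL01003 synthetic-biology backbone and propagated in E. coli. The sequenced record is about 2.5 kb. It replicates from a high-copy ColE1/pUC-type origin and is selected with spectinomycin through the aadA gene, which sits downstream of an AmpR (bla) promoter. The short integrase, gentamicin acetyltransferase and lacI fragments picked up by the annotation are most likely non-functional remnants of the resistance cassette's integron origin and of backbone construction, not working genes.

The payload is a roughly 280 bp C-terminal tag module encoding the C-terminal half of a split YFP derived from Aequorea victoria. The feature table identifies it as VC155, the C-terminal fragment of mVenus used in bimolecular fluorescence complementation (BiFC). Internal BsaI and BpiI recognition sites have been removed by point mutation, so the part is compatible with Type IIS assembly. The module is designed to be released with TTCG and GCTT overhangs, which define the C-terminal tag position in the MoClo standard, so it ligates in frame after a coding sequence part and before a terminator part. The plasmid carries no promoter or terminator for expressing the tag; these are supplied by other Level 0 parts when a Level 1 transcription unit is assembled.

Its typical use is to build fusion proteins carrying the C-terminal YFP fragment. When paired with a partner protein fused to the complementary N-terminal fragment, fluorescence is reconstituted if the two proteins interact, which reports both the interaction and where it occurs in the cell. The record does not specify an expression host.
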