Addgene plasmid #245576: pICSL50002
Purpose: Level 0 Golden Gate part C-Terminal Tag with overhangs TTCG - GCTT
Depositing lab: Mark Youles. Depositing organization: Sainsbury Laboratory, Norwich.
Backbone
  Vector backbone: pICSL01003
  Backbone size w/o insert (bp): 2244
  Vector type: Synthetic Biology
Growth in bacteria
  Bacterial resistance: Spectinomycin, 50 μg/mL
  Growth temperature: 37°C
  Growth strain: DH5alpha
  Copy number: High Copy
Gene/Insert
  Gene/Insert name: C-Terminal tag SplitYFP -C terminus of YFP
  Species: Aequorea victoria
  Insert size (bp): 280
  Mutation: BsaI/BpiI sites removed by point-mutation
  Cloning method: Restriction Enzyme; 5′ cloning site BsaI (destroyed during cloning); 3′ cloning site BsaI (destroyed during cloning)
  Sequencing primers: 5′ TCACATGTTCTTTCCTGCG; 3′ GTCTCATGAGCGGATACATATTTGAATG
Terms and licenses: Academic/Nonprofit Terms; Industry Terms: Not Available to Industry
Depositor comments: Level 0 C-Terminal tag module used for GoldenGate assemblies using the MoClo overhang syntax
How to cite: pICSL50002 was a gift from Mark Youles (Addgene plasmid # 245576 ; http://n2t.net/addgene:245576 ; RRID:Addgene_245576)
